>Addgene plasmid #36210 | pCY 3010-02 | depositor full sequence | sequence record 47080 | pCY 3010-02 sequence 4899 bps
GAACGCGGCCGCCAGCTGAAGCTTCGTACGCTGCAGGTCGACGGATCCCCGGGCTTAAGATCGGTGACGG
TGCTGGTTTAATTAACAGTAAAGGAGAAGAACTTTTCACTGGAGTTGTCCCAATTCTTGTTGAATTAGAT
GGTGATGTTAATGGGCACAAATTTTCTGTCAGTGGAGAGGGTGAAGGTGATGCAACATACGGAAAACTTA
CCCTTAAATTTATTTGCACTACTGGAAAACTACCTGTTCCATGGCCAACACTTGTCACTACTTTGACTTG
GGGTGTTCAATGCTTTGCTAGATACCCAGATCATATGAAACAGCATGACTTTTTCAAGAGTGCCATGCCC
GAAGGTTATGTACAGGAAAGAACTATATTTTTCAAAGATGACGGGAACTACAAGACACGTGCTGAAGTCA
AGTTTGAAGGTGATACCCTTGTTAATAGAATCGAGTTAAAAGGTATTGATTTTAAAGAAGATGGAAACAT
TCTTGGACACAAATTGGAATACAACGCTATTTCAGATAATGTATACATCACTGCAGACAAACAAAAGAAT
GGAATCAAAGCTAATTTCAAAATTAGACACAACATTGAAGATGGAAGCGTTCAACTAGCAGACCATTATC
AACAAAATACTCCAATTGGCGATGGCCCTGTCCTTTTACCAGACAACCATTACCTGTCCACACAATCTGC
CCTTTCGAAAGATCCCAACGAAAAGAGAGACCACATGGTCCTTCTTGAGTTTGTAACAGCTGCTGGGATT
ACACTAGGCATGGATGAACTATACAAATAGGGCGCGCCAGATCTGTTTAGCTTGCCTCGTCCCCGCCGGG
TCACCCGGCCAGCGACATGGAGGCCCAGAATACCCTCCTTGACAGTCTTGACGTGCGCAGCTCAGGGGCA
TGATGTGACTGTCGCCCGTACATTTAGCCCATACATCCCCATGTATAATCATTTGCATCCATACATTTTG
ATGGCCGCACGGCGCGAAGCAAAAATTACGGCTCCTCGCTGCAGACCTGCGAGCAGGGAAACGCTCCCCT
CACAGACGCGTTGAATTGTCCCCACGCCGCGCCCCTGTAGAGAAATATAAAAGGTTAGGATTTGCCACTG
AGGTTCTTCTTTCATATACTTCCTTTTAAAATCTTGCTAGGATACAGTTCTCACATCACATCCGAACATA
AACAACCATGGGTAAAAAGCCTGAACTCACCGCGACGTCTGTCGAGAAGTTTCTGATCGAAAAGTTCGAC
AGCGTCTCCGACCTGATGCAGCTCTCGGAGGGCGAAGAATCTCGTGCTTTCAGCTTCGATGTAGGAGGGC
GTGGATATGTCCTGCGGGTAAATAGCTGCGCCGATGGTTTCTACAAAGATCGTTATGTTTATCGGCACTT
TGCATCGGCCGCGCTCCCGATTCCGGAAGTGCTTGACATTGGGGAATTCAGCGAGAGCCTGACCTATTGC
ATCTCCCGCCGTGCACAGGGTGTCACGTTGCAAGACCTGCCTGAAACCGAACTGCCCGCTGTTCTGCAGC
CGGTCGCGGAGGCCATGGATGCGATCGCTGCGGCCGATCTTAGCCAGACGAGCGGGTTCGGCCCATTCGG
ACCGCAAGGAATCGGTCAATACACTACATGGCGTGATTTCATATGCGCGATTGCTGATCCCCATGTGTAT
CACTGGCAAACTGTGATGGACGACACCGTCAGTGCGTCCGTCGCGCAGGCTCTCGATGAGCTGATGCTTT
GGGCCGAGGACTGCCCCGAAGTCCGGCACCTCGTGCACGCGGATTTCGGCTCCAACAATGTCCTGACGGA
CAATGGCCGCATAACAGCGGTCATTGACTGGAGCGAGGCGATGTTCGGGGATTCCCAATACGAGGTCGCC
AACATCTTCTTCTGGAGGCCGTGGTTGGCTTGTATGGAGCAGCAGACGCGCTACTTCGAGCGGAGGCATC
CGGAGCTTGCAGGATCGCCGCGGCTCCGGGCGTATATGCTCCGCATTGGTCTTGACCAACTCTATCAGAG
CTTGGTTGACGGCAATTTCGATGATGCAGCTTGGGCGCAGGGTCGATGCGACGCAATCGTCCGATCCGGA
GCCGGGACTGTCGGGCGTACACAAATCGCCCGCAGAAGCGCGGCCGTCTGGACCGATGGCTGTGTAGAAG
TACTCGCCGATAGTGGAAACCGACGCCCCAGCACTCGTCCGAGGGCAAAGGAATAATCAGTACTGACAAT
AAAAAGATTCTTGTTTTCAAGAACTTGTCATTTGTATAGTTTTTTTATATTGTAGTTGTTCTATTTTAAT
CAAATGTTAGCGTGATTTATATTTTTTTTCGCCTCGACATCATCTGCCCAGATGCGAAGTTAAGTGCGCA
GAAAGTAATATCATGCGTCAATCGTATGTGAATGCTGGTCGCTATACTGCTGTCGATTCGATACTAACGC
CGCCATCCAGTGTCGAAAACGAGCTCGAATTCATCGATGATATCAGATCCACTAGTGGCCTATGCGGCCG
CGGATCTGCCGGTCTCCCTATAGTGAGTCGTATTAATTTCGATAAGCCAGGTTAACCTGCATTAATGAAT
CGGCCAACGCGCGGGGAGAGGCGGTTTGCGTATTGGGCGCTCTTCCGCTTCCTCGCTCACTGACTCGCTG
CGCTCGGTCGTTCGGCTGCGGCGAGCGGTATCAGCTCACTCAAAGGCGGTAATACGGTTATCCACAGAAT
CAGGGGATAACGCAGGAAAGAACATGTGAGCAAAAGGCCAGCAAAAGGCCAGGAACCGTAAAAAGGCCGC
GTTGCTGGCGTTTTTCCATAGGCTCCGCCCCCCTGACGAGCATCACAAAAATCGACGCTCAAGTCAGAGG
TGGCGAAACCCGACAGGACTATAAAGATACCAGGCGTTTCCCCCTGGAAGCTCCCTCGTGCGCTCTCCTG
TTCCGACCCTGCCGCTTACCGGATACCTGTCCGCCTTTCTCCCTTCGGGAAGCGTGGCGCTTTCTCAATG
CTCACGCTGTAGGTATCTCAGTTCGGTGTAGGTCGTTCGCTCCAAGCTGGGCTGTGTGCACGAACCCCCC
GTTCAGCCCGACCGCTGCGCCTTATCCGGTAACTATCGTCTTGAGTCCAACCCGGTAAGACACGACTTAT
CGCCACTGGCAGCAGCCACTGGTAACAGGATTAGCAGAGCGAGGTATGTAGGCGGTGCTACAGAGTTCTT
GAAGTGGTGGCCTAACTACGGCTACACTAGAAGGACAGTATTTGGTATCTGCGCTCTGCTGAAGCCAGTT
ACCTTCGGAAAAAGAGTTGGTAGCTCTTGATCCGGCAAACAAACCACCGCTGGTAGCGGTGGTTTTTTTG
TTTGCAAGCAGCAGATTACGCGCAGAAAAAAAGGATCTCAAGAAGATCCTTTGATCTTTTCTACGGGGTC
TGACGCTCAGTGGAACGAAAACTCACGTTAAGGGATTTTGGTCATGAGATTATCAAAAAGGATCTTCACC
TAGATCCTTTTAAATTAAAAATGAAGTTTTAAATCAATCTAAAGTATATATGAGTAAACTTGGTCTGACA
GTTACCAATGCTTAATCAGTGAGGCACCTATCTCAGCGATCTGTCTATTTCGTTCATCCATAGTTGCCTG
ACTCCCCGTCGTGTAGATAACTACGATACGGGAGGGCTTACCATCTGGCCCCAGTGCTGCAATGATACCG
CGAGACCCACGCTCACCGGCTCCAGATTTATCAGCAATAAACCAGCCAGCCGGAAGGGCCGAGCGCAGAA
GTGGTCCTGCAACTTTATCCGCCTCCATCCAGTCTATTAATTGTTGCCGGGAAGCTAGAGTAAGTAGTTC
GCCAGTTAATAGTTTGCGCAACGTTGTTGCCATTGCTACAGGCATCGTGGTGTCACGCTCGTCGTTTGGT
ATGGCTTCATTCAGCTCCGGTTCCCAACGATCAAGGCGAGTTACATGATCCCCCATGTTGTGCAAAAAAG
CGGTTAGCTCCTTCGGTCCTCCGATCGTTGTCAGAAGTAAGTTGGCCGCAGTGTTATCACTCATGGTTAT
GGCAGCACTGCATAATTCTCTTACTGTCATGCCATCCGTAAGATGCTTTTCTGTGACTGGTGAGTACTCA
ACCAAGTCATTCTGAGAATAGTGTATGCGGCGACCGAGTTGCTCTTGCCCGGCGTCAATACGGGATAATA
CCGCGCCACATAGCAGAACTTTAAAAGTGCTCATCATTGGAAAACGTTCTTCGGGGCGAAAACTCTCAAG
GATCTTACCGCTGTTGAGATCCAGTTCGATGTAACCCACTCGTGCACCCAACTGATCTTCAGCATCTTTT
ACTTTCACCAGCGTTTCTGGGTGAGCAAAAACAGGAAGGCAAAATGCCGCAAAAAAGGGAATAAGGGCGA
CACGGAAATGTTGAATACTCATACTCTTCCTTTTTCAATATTATTGAAGCATTTATCAGGGTTATTGTCT
CATGAGCGGATACATATTTGAATGTATTTAGAAAAATAAACAAATAGGGGTTCCGCGCACATTTCCCCGA
AAAGTGCCACCTGACGTCTAAGAAACCATTATTATCATGACATTAACCTATAAAAATAGGCGTATCACGA
GGCCCTTTCGTCTCGCGCGTTTCGGTGATGACGGTGAAAACCTCTGACACATGCAGCTCCCGGAGACGGT
CACAGCTTGTCTGTAAGCGGATGCCGGGAGCAGACAAGCCCGTCAGGGCGCGTCAGCGGGTGTTGGCGGG
TGTCGGGGCTGGCTTAACTATGCGGCATCAGAGCAGATTGTACTGAGAGTGCACCATATGGACATATTGT
CGTTAGAACGCGGCTACAATTAATACATAACCTTATGTATCATACACATACGATTTAGGTGACACTATA
Features (pLannotate 1.2.2; 10 found; start..end, strand, type, name):
     87..797     +  CDS            Cerulean: Cerulean is a basic (constitutively fluorescent) cyan fluorescent protein published in 2004, derived from Aequorea victoria. It has low acid sensitivity.
    854..2429    +  gene           hphMX6: yeast selectable marker conferring hygromycin resistance
   2537..2555    -  promoter       T7 promoter: promoter for bacteriophage T7 RNA polymerase
   2577..2630    -  CDS            lacI (fragment): lac repressor; lacI; The lac repressor binds to the lac operator to inhibit transcription in E. coli. This inhibition can be relieved by adding lactose or isopropyl-β-D-thiogalactopyranoside (IPTG).
   2813..3401    -  rep_origin     ori: high-copy-number ColE1/pMB1/pBR322/pUC origin of replication
   3572..4432    -  CDS            AmpR: β-lactamase; bla; confers resistance to ampicillin, carbenicillin, and related antibiotics
   4433..4537    -  promoter       AmpR promoter: bla
   4632..4667    +  CDS            rop (fragment): Rop protein, which maintains plasmids at low copy number; rop
   4769..4820    +  misc_feature   bom (fragment): basis of mobility region from pBR322
   4883..2       +  promoter       SP6 promoter (across the origin): promoter for bacteriophage SP6 RNA polymerase
