[The description below was written by a language model from this plasmid's Addgene catalogue record and pLannotate feature annotations shown in this document.]
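Description:
pCY 3010-02 is a yeast tagging-cassette plasmid built on the pBS10 backbone. It is not a vector maintained in yeast. Instead it serves as a PCR template for amplifying a module that is integrated into the Saccharomyces cerevisiae genome by homologous recombination. In E. coli it is propagated through a high-copy ColE1/pUC-type origin and selected with ampicillin via the β-lactamase gene and its native promoter. No yeast origin of replication or centromere is annotated, which fits its role as a template only. SP6 and T7 phage promoters flank the cassette region. The short lacI, rop and bom fragments that were detected appear to be non-functional backbone remnants.

The payload is a synthesized "yeast-enhanced" polylinker, cloned between XmaI and PacI sites, that sits upstream of the cyan fluorescent protein Cerulean, an Aequorea victoria GFP derivative. This is followed by a hygromycin-resistance marker. The catalogue calls the marker hphMX4, whereas the automated annotation labels it hphMX6; both are MX-type hph cassettes that confer hygromycin B resistance in yeast. The polylinker itself is not annotated in the feature table, but presumably occupies the short stretch before the Cerulean coding sequence.

In use, the polylinker-Cerulean-marker unit is amplified with primers carrying homology to a chosen locus. Integration at the 3′ end of a gene then produces a C-terminal fusion in which the linker separates the target protein from Cerulean, and transformants are selected on hygromycin. No promoter for the fusion is annotated, so expression would depend on the promoter of the tagged gene. The plasmid belongs to a cassette series designed for live-cell imaging of proteins and high-resolution techniques in yeast.
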