Addgene plasmid #36210: pCY 3010-02
Depositing lab: Anne Robinson. Depositing organization: University of Delaware. Publication: Cassette series designed for live-cell imaging of proteins and high-resolution techniques in yeast. Young CL, Raden DL, Caplan JL, Czymmek KJ, Robinson AS. Yeast. 2012 Mar;29(3-4):119-36. doi: 10.1002/yea.2895. Epub 2012 Apr 4. PubMed 22473760.
Backbone
  Vector backbone: pBS10
  Backbone manufacturer: Yeast Resource Center, University of Washington
  Backbone size w/o insert (bp): 4875
  Vector type: Yeast cassette for PCR and homologous recombination
  Selectable markers: Hygromycin
Growth in bacteria
  Bacterial resistance: Ampicillin, 100 μg/mL
  Growth temperature: 37°C
  Growth strain: DH5alpha
  Growth instructions: DH5alpha used for DNA recovery of plasmid (i.e. DNA preps).
  Copy number: Unknown
Gene/Insert
  Gene/Insert name: yeast-enhanced (yE) polylinker
  Species: S. cerevisiae (budding yeast)
  Tag / fusion protein: yEpolylinker-Cerulean-hphMX4 (C terminal on backbone)
  Cloning method: Restriction Enzyme; 5′ cloning site XmaI (unknown if destroyed); 3′ cloning site PacI (unknown if destroyed)
  Sequencing primers: 5′ CCTTATGTATCATACACATACG
Resource information
  A portion of this plasmid was derived from a plasmid made by: The yeast-enhanced polylinker (i.e. insert) was synthesized; however, the parental vector pBS10 was received from the Yeast Resource Center, University of Washington.
Terms and licenses: Academic/Nonprofit Terms; Industry Terms: Not Available to Industry
How to cite: pCY 3010-02 was a gift from Anne Robinson (Addgene plasmid # 36210 ; http://n2t.net/addgene:36210 ; RRID:Addgene_36210)
