>Addgene plasmid #36210 | pCY 3010-02 | addgene partial sequence | sequence record 47116 | SP6 5'-ATTTAGGTGACACTATAG-3'
GGATCCCCGGGCTTAAGATCGGTGACGGTGCTGGTTTAATTAACAGTAAAGGAGAAGAACTTTTCACTGG
AGTTGTCCCAATTCTTGTTGAATTAGATGGTGATGTTAATGGGCACAAATTTTCTGTCAGTGGAGAGGGT
GAAGGTGATGCAACATACGGAAAACTTACCCTTAAATTTATTTGCACTACTGGAAAACTACCTGTTCCAT
GGCCAACACTTGTCACTACTTTGACTTGGGGTGTTCAATGCTTTGCTAGATACCCAGATCATATGAAACA
GCATGACTTTTTCAAGAGTGCCATGCCCGAAGGTTATGTACAGGAAAGAACTATATTTTTCAAAGATGAC
GGGAACTACAAGACACGTGCTGAAGTCAAGTTTGAAGGTGATACCCTTGTTAATAGAATCGAGTTAAAAG
GTATTGATTTTAAAGAAGATGGAAACATTCTTGGACACAAATTGGAATACAACGCTATTTCAGATAATGT
ATACATCACTGCAGACAAACAAAAGAATGGAATCAAAGCTAATTTCAAAATTAGACACAACATTGAAGAT
GGAAGCGTTCAACTAGCAGACCATTATCAACAAAATACTCCAATTGGCGATGGCCCTGTCCTTTTACCAG
ACAACCATTACCTGTCCACACAATCTGCCCTTTCGAAAGATCCCAACGAAAAGAGAGACCACATGGTCCT
TCTTGAGTTTGTAACAGCTGCTGGGATTACACTAGGCATGGATGAACTATACAAATAGGGCGCGCCAGAT
CTGTTTAGCTTGCCTCGTCCCCGCCGGGTCACCCGGCCAGCGACATGGAGGCCCAGAA
