>Addgene plasmid #36210 | pCY 3010-02 | addgene partial sequence | sequence record 47669 | GFP-F 5'-GGTCCTTCTTGAGTTTGTAAC-3'
CGCGCNAGATCTGTTTAGCTTGCCTCGTCCCCGCCGGNTCACCCGGCCAGCGACATGGAGGCCCAGAATA
CCCTCCTTGACAGTCTTGACGTGCGCAGCTCAGGGGCATGATGTGACTGTCGCCCGTACATTTAGCCCAT
ACATCCCCATGTATAATCATTTGCATCCATACATTTTGATGGCCGCACGGCGCGAAGCAAAAATTACGCT
CCTCGC
