>Addgene plasmid #36210 | pCY 3010-02 | addgene partial sequence | sequence record 49579 | T7 5'-TAATACGACTCACTATAGGG-3'
ATCTGATATCATCGATGAATTCGAGCTCGTTTTCGACACTGGATGGCGGCGTTAGTATCGAATCGACAGC
AGTATAGCGACCAGCATTCACATACGATTGACGCATGATATTACTTTCTGCGCACTTAACTTCGCATCTG
GGCAGATGATGTCGAGGCGAAAAAAAATATAAATCACGCTAACATTTGATTAAAATAGAACAACTACAAT
ATAAAAAAACTATACAAATGACAAGTTCTTGAAAACAAGAATCTTTTTATTGTCAGTACTGATTATTCCT
TTGCCCTCGGACGAGTGCTGGGGCGTCGGTTTCCACTATCGGCGAGTACTTCTACACAGCCATCGGTCCA
GACGGCCGCGCTTCTGCGGGCGATTTGTGTACGCCCGACAGTCCCGGCTCCGGATCGGACGATTGCGTCG
CATCGACCCTGCGCCCAAGCTGCATCATCGAAATTGCCGTCAACCAAGCTCTGATAGAGTTGGTCAAGAC
CAATGCGGAGCATATACGCCCGGAGCCGCGGCGATCCTGCAAGCTCCGGATGCCTCCGCTCGAAGTAGCG
CGTCTGCTGCTCCATACAAGCCAACCACGGCCTCCAGAAGAAGATGTTGGCGACCTCGTATTGGGAATCC
CCGAACATCGCCTCGCTCCAGTCAATGACCGCTGTTATGCGGCCATTGTCCGTCAGGACATTGTTGGAGC
CGAAATCCGCGTGCACGAGGTGCCGGACTTCGGGGCAGTCCTCGGCCCAAAGCATCAGCTCATCGAGAGC
CTGCGCGACGGACGCACTGACGGTGTCGTCCATCACAGTTTGCCAGTGATACACATGGGGATCAGCAATC
GCGCATATGAA
